>Addgene plasmid #194544 | pET-45b-mEGFP-HMGB1-K184Rfs | addgene full sequence | sequence record 385333 | Addgene NGS Result
TGGCGAATGGG
[124 nt withheld, positions 12-135]
C
[91 nt withheld, positions 137-227]
A
[49 nt withheld, positions 229-277]
CCTTTGACGTTGGAGTCCACGTTCTTT
[37 nt withheld, positions 305-341]
ACCCTATCTCGGTCTATTCTTTTGATTTATAAGGGATTTTGCCGATTTCGGCCTATTGGTTAAAAAATGA
GCTGATTTAACAAAAATTTAACGCGAATTTTAACAAAATATTAACGTTTACAATTTCTGGCGGCACGATG
GCATGAGATTATCAAAAAGGATCTTCACCTAGATCCTTTTAAATTAAAAATGAAGTTTTAAATCAATCTA
AAGTATATATGAGTAAACTTGGTCTGACAGTTACCAATGCTTAATCAGTGAGGCACCTATCTCAGCGATC
TGTCTATTTCGTTCATCCATAGTTGCCTGACTCCCCGTCGTGTAGATAACTACGATACGGGAGGGCTTAC
CATCTGGCCCCAGTGCTGCAATGATACCGCGAGACCCACGCTCACCGGCTCCAGATTTATCAGCAATAAA
CCAGCCAGCCGGAAGGGCCGAGCGCAGAAGTGGTCCTGCAACTTTATCCGCCTCCATCCAGTCTATTAAT
TGTTGCCGGGAAGCTAGAGTAAGTAGTTCGCCAGTTAATAGTTTGCGCAACGTTGTTGCCATTGCTACAG
GCATCGTGGTGTCACGCTCGTCGTTTGGTATGGCTTCATTCAGCTCCGGTTCCCAACGATCAAGGCGAGT
TACATGATCCCCCATGTTGTGCAAAAAAGCGGTTAGCTCCTTCGGTCCTCCGATCGTTGTCAGAAGTAAG
TTGGCCGCAGTGTTATCACTCATGGTTATGGCAGCACTGCATAATTCTCTTACTGTCATGCCATCCGTAA
GATGCTTTTCTGTGACTGGTGAGTACTCAACCAAGTCATTCTGAGAATAGTGTATGCGGCGACCGAGTTG
CTCTTGCCCGGCGTCAATACGGGATAATACCGCGCCACATAGCAGAACTTTAAAAGTGCTCATCATTGGA
AAACGTTCTTCGGGGCGAAAACTCTCAAGGATCTTACCGCTGTTGAGATCCAGTTCGATGTAACCCACTC
GTGCACCCAACTGATCTTCAGCATCTTTTACTTTCACCAGCGTTTCTGGGTGAGCAAAAACAGGAAGGCA
AAATGCCGCAAAAAAGGGAATAAGGGCGACACGGAAATGTTGAATACTCATACTCTTCCTTTTTCAATCA
TGATTGAAGCATTTATCAGGGTTATTGTCTCATGAGCGGATACATATTTGAATGTATTTAGAAAAATAAA
CAAATAGGTCATGACCAAAATCCCTTAACGTGAGTTTTCGTTCCACTGAGCGTCAGACCCCGTAGAAAAG
ATCAAAGGATCTTCTTGAGATCCTTTTTTTCTGCGCGTAATCTGCTGCTTGCAAACAAAAAAACCACCGC
TACCAGCGGTGGTTTGTTTGCCGGATCAAGAGCTACCAACTCTTTTTCCGAAGGTAACTGGCTTCAGCAG
AGCGCAGATACCAAATACTGTCCTTCTAGTGTAGCCGTAGTTAGGCCACCACTTCAAGAACTCTGTAGCA
CCGCCTACATACCTCGCTCTGCTAATCCTGTTACCAGTGGCTGCTGCCAGTGGCGATAAGTCGTGTCTTA
CCGGGTTGGACTCAAGACGATAGTTACCGGATAAGGCGCAGCGGTCGGGCTGAACGGGGGGTTCGTGCAC
ACAGCCCAGCTTGGAGCGAACGACCTACACCGAACTGAGATACCTACAGCGTGAGCTATGAGAAAGCGCC
ACGCTTCCCGAAGGGAGAAAGGCGGACAGGTATCCGGTAAGCGGCAGGGTCGGAACAGGAGAGCGCACGA
GGGAGCTTCCAGGGGGAAACGCCTGGTATCTTTATAGTCCTGTCGGGTTTCGCCACCTCTGACTTGAGCG
TCGATTTTTGTGATGCTCGTCAGGGGGGCGGAGCCTATGGAAAAACGCCAGCAACGCGGCCTTTTTACGG
TTCCTGGCCTTTTGCTGGCCTTTTGCTCACATGTTCTTTCCTGCGTTATCCCCTGATTCTGTGGATAACC
GTATTACCGCCTTTGAGTGAGCTGATACCGCTCGCCGCAGCCGAACGACCGAGCGCAGCGAGTCAGTGAG
CGAGGAAGCGGAAGAGCGCCTGATGCGGTATTTTCTCCTTACGCATCTGTGCGGTATTTCACACCGCAAT
GGTGCACTCTCAGTACAATCTGCTCTGATGCCGCATAGTTAAGCCAGTATACACTCCGCTATCGCTACGT
GACTGGGTCATGGCTGCGCCCCGACACCCGCCAACACCCGCTGACGCGCCCTGACGGGCTTGTCTGCTCC
CGGCATCCGCTTACAGACAAGCTGTGACCGTCTCCGGGAGCTGCATGTGTCAGAGGTTTTCACCGTCATC
ACCGAAACGCGCGAGGCAGCTGCGGTAAAGCTCATCAGCGTGGTCGTGAAGCGATTCACAGATGTCTGCC
TGTTCATCCGCGTCCAGCTCGTTGAGTTTCTCCAGAAGCGTTAATGTCTGGCTTCTGATAAAGCGGGCCA
TGTTAAGGGCGGTTTTTTCCTGTTTGGTCACTGATGCCTCCGTGTAAGGGGGATTTCTGTTCATGGGGGT
AATGATACCGATGAAACGAGAGAGGATGCTCACGATACGGGTTACTGATGATGAACATGCCCGGTTACTG
GAACGTTGTGAGGGTAAACAACTGGCGGTATGGATGCGGCGGGACCAGAGAAAAATCACTCAGGGTCAAT
GCCAGCGCTTCGTTAATACAGATGTAGGTGTTCCACAGGGTAGCCAGCAGCATCCTGCGATGCAGATCCG
GAACATAATGGTGCAGGGCGCTGACTTCCGCGTTTCCAGACTTTACGAAACACGGAAACCGAAGACCATT
CATGTTGTTGCTCAGGTCGCAGACGTTTTGCAGCAGCAGTCGCTTCACGTTCGCTCGCGTATCGGTGATT
CATTCTGCTAACCAGTAAGGCAACCCCGCCAGCCTAGCCGGGTCCTCAACGACAGGAGCACGATCATGCT
AGTCATGCCCCGCGCCCACCGGAAGGAGCTGACTGGGTTGAAGGCTCTCAAGGGCATCGGTCGAGATCCC
GGTGCCTAATGAGTGAGCTAACTTACATTAATTGCGTTGCGCTCACTGCCCGCTTTCCAGTCGGGAAACC
TGTCGTGCCAGCTGCATTAATGAATCGGCCAACGCGCGGGGAGAGGCGGTTTGCGTATTGGGCGCCAGGG
TGGTTTTTCTTTTCACCAGTGAGACGGGCAACAGCTGATTGCCCTTCACCGCCTGGCCCTGAGAGAGTTG
CAGCAAGCGGTCCACGCTGGTTTGCCCCAGCAGGCGAAAATCCTGTTTGATGGTGGTTAACGGCGGGATA
TAACATGAGCTGTCTTCGGTATCGTCGTATCCCACTACCGAGATGTCCGCACCAACGCGCAGCCCGGACT
CGGTAATGGCGCGCATTGCGCCCAGCGCCATCTGATCGTTGGCAACCAGCATCGCAGTGGGAACGATGCC
CTCATTCAGCATTTGCATGGTTTGTTGAAAACCGGACATGGCACTCCAGTCGCCTTCCCGTTCCGCTATC
GGCTGAATTTGATTGCGAGTGAGATATTTATGCCAGCCAGCCAGACGCAGACGCGCCGAGACAGAACTTA
ATGGGCCCGCTAACAGCGCGATTTGCTGGTGACCCAATGCGACCAGATGCTCCACGCCCAGTCGCGTACC
GTCTTCATGGGAGAAAATAATACTGTTGATGGGTGTCTGGTCAGAGACATCAAGAAATAACGCCGGAACA
TTAGTGCAGGCAGCTTCCACAGCAATGGCATCCTGGTCATCCAGCGGATAGTTAATGATCAGCCCACTGA
CGCGTTGCGCGAGAAGATTGTGCACCGCCGCTTTACAGGCTTCGACGCCGCTTCGTTCTACCATCGACAC
CACCACGCTGGCACCCAGTTGATCGGCGCGAGATTTAATCGCCGCGACAATTTGCGACGGCGCGTGCAGG
GCCAGACTGGAGGTGGCAACGCCAATCAGCAACGACTGTTTGCCCGCCAGTTGTTGTGCCACGCGGTTGG
GAATGTAATTCAGCTCCGCCATCGCCGCTTCCACTTTTTCCCGCGTTTTCGCAGAAACGTGGCTGGCCTG
GTTCACCACGCGGGAAACGGTCTGATAAGAGACACCGGCATACTCTGCGACATCGTATAACGTTACTGGT
TTCACATTCACCACCCTGAATTGACTCTCTTCCGGGCGCTATCATGCCATACCGCGAAAGGTTTTGCGCC
ATTCGATGGTGTCCGGGATCTCGACGCTCTCCCTTATGCGACTCCTGCATTAGGAAGCAGCCCAGTAGTA
GGTTGAGGCCGTTGAGCACCGCCGCCGCAAGGAATGGTGCATGCAAGGAGATGGCGCCCAACAGTCCCCC
GGCCACGGGGCCTGCCACCATACCCACGCCGAAACAAGCGCTCATGAGCCCGAAGTGGCGAGCCCGATCT
TCCCCATCGGTGATGTCGGCGATATAGGCGCCAGCAACCGCACCTGTGGCGCCGGTGATGCCGGCCACGA
TGCGTCCGGCGTAGAGGATCGAGATCGATCTCGATCCCGCGAAATTAATACGACTCACTATAGGGGAATT
GTGAGCGGATAACAATTCCCCTCTAGAAATAATTTTGTTTAACTTTAAGAAGGAGATATACCATGCACCA
TCACCATCACCATGGGATCGAGGAAAACCTGTACTTCCAATCCGGTTCTGGAGTGAGCAAGGGCGAGGAG
CTGTTCACCGGGGTGGTGCCCATCCTGGTCGAGCTGGACGGCGACGTAAACGGCCACAAGTTCAGCGTGC
GCGGCGAGGGCGAGGGCGATGCCACCAACGGCAAGCTGACCCTGAAGTTCATCTGCACCACCGGCAAGCT
GCCCGTGCCCTGGCCCACCCTCGTGACCACCCTGACCTACGGCGTGCAGTGCTTCAGCCGCTACCCCGAC
CACATGAAGCAGCACGACTTCTTCAAGTCCGCCATGCCCGAAGGCTACGTCCAGGAGCGCACCATCTCCT
TCAAGGACGACGGCACCTACAAGACCCGCGCCGAGGTGAAGTTCGAGGGCGACACCCTGGTGAACCGCAT
CGAGCTGAAGGGCATCGACTTCAAGGAGGACGGCAACATCCTGGGGCACAAGCTGGAGTACAACTTCAAC
AGCCACAACGTCTATATCACGGCCGACAAGCAGAAGAACGGCATCAAGGCGAACTTCAAGATCCGCCACA
ACGTCGAGGACGGCAGCGTGCAGCTCGCCGACCACTACCAGCAGAACACCCCCATCGGCGACGGCCCCGT
GCTGCTGCCCGACAACCACTACCTGAGCACCCAGTCCAAGCTGAGCAAAGACCCCAACGAGAAGCGCGAT
CACATGGTCCTGCTGGAGTTCGTGACCGCCGCCGGGATCACTCTCGGCATGGACGAGCTGTACACGGCGA
TGGGCAAAGGAGATCCTAAGAAGCCGAGAGGCAAAATGTCATCATATGCATTTTTTGTGCAAACTTGTCG
GGAGGAGCATAAGAAGAAGCACCCAGATGCTTCAGTCAACTTCTCAGAGTTTTCTAAGAAGTGCTCAGAG
AGGTGGAAGACCATGTCTGCTAAAGAGAAAGGAAAATTTGAAGATATGGCAAAAGCGGACAAGGCCCGTT
ATGAAAGAGAAATGAAAACCTATATCCCTCCCAAAGGGGAGACAAAAAAGAAGTTCAAGGATCCCAATGC
ACCCAAGAGGCCTCCTTCGGCCTTCTTCCTCTTCTGCTCTGAGTATCGCCCAAAAATCAAAGGAGAACAT
CCTGGCCTGTCCATTGGTGATGTTGCGAAGAAACTGGGAGAGATGTGGAATAACACTGCTGCAGATGACA
AGCAGCCTTATGAAAAGAAGGCTGCGAAGCTGAAGGAAAAATATGAAAAGGATATTGCTGCATATCGAGC
TAAAGGAAAGCCTGATGCAGCAAAAAAGGGAGTTGTCAAGGCTGAAAAAAGCAAGAAAAGGAAGAGGAGG
AAGATGAGGAAGATGAAGAGGATGAGGAGGAGGAGGAAGATGAAGAAGATGAAGATGAAGAAGAAGATGA
TGATGATGAATAAGTTGGTTCTAGCGCAGTTCTTCTTCTCCTGTCTATAACGTGCGGCCGCACTCGAGTC
TGGTAAAGAAACCGCTGCTGCGAAATTTGAACGCCAGCACATGGACTCGTCTACTAGCGCAGCTTAATTA
ACCTAGGCTGCTGCCACCGCTGAGCAATAACTAGCATAACCCCTTGGGGCCTCTAAACGGGTCTTGAGGG
GTTTTTTGCTGAAAGGAGGAACTATATCCGGAT
Features (pLannotate 1.2.2; 22 found; start..end, strand, type, name):
     12..467     +  rep_origin     f1 ori (sequence partly withheld): f1 bacteriophage origin of replication; arrow indicates direction of (+) strand synthesis
    582..1442    -  CDS            AmpR: β-lactamase; bla; confers resistance to ampicillin, carbenicillin, and related antibiotics
   1443..1535    -  promoter       AmpR promoter: bla
   1616..2204    +  rep_origin     ori: high-copy-number ColE1/pMB1/pBR322/pUC origin of replication
   2390..2529    -  misc_feature   bom: basis of mobility region from pBR322
   2631..2822    -  CDS            rop: Rop protein, which maintains plasmids at low copy number; rop
   2839..3219    +  CDS            YPB1_ECOLX: Protein predicted: Swiss-Prot protein existence level 4. From Escherichia coli.
   3281..3345    -  CDS            TcR (fragment): tetracycline efflux protein; tet; confers resistance to tetracycline
   3360..3381    -  protein_bind   CAP binding site: CAP binding activates transcription in the presence of cAMP. E. coli catabolite activator protein
   3394..4476    -  CDS            lacI: lac repressor; lacI; The lac repressor binds to the lac operator to inhibit transcription in E. coli. This inhibition can be relieved by adding lactose or isopropyl-β-D-thiogalactopyranoside (IPTG).
   4477..4554    -  promoter       lacI promoter: lacI
   4562..4841    -  CDS            TcR (fragment): tetracycline efflux protein; tet; confers resistance to tetracycline
   4867..4885    +  promoter       T7 promoter: promoter for bacteriophage T7 RNA polymerase
   4886..4910    +  protein_bind   lac operator: The lac repressor binds to the lac operator to inhibit transcription in E. coli. This inhibition can be relieved by adding lactose or isopropyl-β-D-thiogalactopyranoside (IPTG). lac repressor encoded by lacI
   4925..4947    +  RBS            RBS: efficient ribosome binding site from bacteriophage T7 gene 10 (Olins and Rangwala, 1989)
   4957..4974    +  CDS            6xHis: 6xHis affinity tag
   4984..5000    +  CDS            TEV site (fragment): tobacco etch virus (TEV) protease recognition and cleavage site
   5014..5725    +  CDS            SiriusGFP (fragment): enhanced GFP (EGFP) derivative that exhibits robust folding and enhanced photostability (Zhong et al., 2019) mammalian codon-optimized
   5731..6273    +  CDS            HMGB1 (fragment): HMGB1_BOVIN - Also known as HMG1. Experimental evidence at protein level: Swiss-Prot protein existence level 1. In the extracellular compartment (following either active secretion or passive release)involved in regulation of the inflammatory response. Fully reduced HGMB1 (which subsequently gets oxidized after release) in association with CXCL12 mediates the recruitment of inflammatory cells during the initial phase of tissue injury; the CXCL12:HMGB1 complex triggers CXCR4 homodimerization (By similarity). Induces the migration of monocyte-derived immature dendritic cells and seems to regulate
   6436..6477    +  CDS            S-Tag (fragment): affinity and epitope tag derived from pancreatic ribonuclease A
   6507..6524    +  CDS            SET1 (fragment): solubility-enhancement tag derived from T7 phage gene 10B
   6532..6579    +  terminator     T7 terminator: transcription terminator for bacteriophage T7 RNA polymerase
