[The description below was written by a language model from this plasmid's Addgene catalogue record and pLannotate feature annotations shown in this document.]
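Description:
pET-45b-mEGFP-HMGB1-K184Rfs is a 6.6 kb bacterial expression plasmid built on the pET-45(b+) backbone for producing a recombinant, fluorescently tagged mutant of human HMGB1 in E. coli. It is selected with ampicillin through the β-lactamase (AmpR) gene and replicates from a pBR322-type origin accompanied by the bom region and the rop gene, which keeps copy number low, consistent with the catalogue entry. An f1 origin is also present, along with short tetracycline-resistance remnants that are non-functional carry-overs from the pBR322 lineage.

Expression is driven by a T7 promoter followed by a lac operator and the T7 gene 10 ribosome binding site, with the plasmid-borne lacI gene supplying repressor. Transcription therefore depends on a host providing T7 RNA polymerase and is induced with IPTG, ending at the T7 terminator. The open reading frame begins with a 6xHis affinity tag and a partial match to a TEV protease site, followed by a GFP coding sequence. The annotation software labels this as a SiriusGFP fragment, but the catalogue identifies it as monomeric EGFP. It is fused to the N-terminus of HMGB1, which the software matched to the closely related bovine orthologue although the record gives the species as human. The insert, assembled by Gibson cloning, carries the K184Rfs*44 frameshift. This mutation replaces the native C-terminal region after residue 184 with an altered 44-codon reading frame, which explains why the HMGB1 match covers only part of the insert. The S-Tag and SET1 fragments annotated downstream are probably vector remnants, and the record does not show whether they are translated.

The His tag allows affinity purification of the fluorescent fusion protein. The associated publication concerns aberrant phase separation and nucleolar dysfunction in rare genetic diseases, which suggests use in in vitro studies of the mutant protein.
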