Addgene plasmid #194544: pET-45b-mEGFP-HMGB1-K184Rfs
Purpose: Bacterial Expression of 6xHis mEGFP-HMGB1 Mutant (K184Rfs*44) Fusion Protein
Depositing lab: Denes Hnisz. Depositing organization: Max Planck Institute for Molecular Genetics. Publication: Aberrant phase separation and nucleolar dysfunction in rare genetic diseases. Mensah MA, Niskanen H, Magalhaes AP, Basu S, Kircher M, Sczakiel HL, Reiter AMV, Elsner J, Meinecke P, Biskup S, Chung BHY, Dombrowsky G, Eckmann-Scholz C, Hitz MP, Hoischen A, Holterhus PM, Hulsemann W, Kahrizi K, Kalscheuer VM, Kan A, Krumbiegel M, Kurth I, Leubner J, Longardt AC, Moritz JD, Najmabadi H, Skipalova K, Snijders Blok L, Tzschach A, Wiedersberg E, Zenker M, Garcia-Cabau C, Buschow R, Salvatella X, Kraushar ML, Mundlos S, Caliebe A, Spielmann M, Horn D, Hnisz D. Nature. 2023 Feb;614(7948):564-571. doi: 10.1038/s41586-022-05682-1. Epub 2023 Feb 8. PubMed 36755093.
Backbone
  Vector backbone: pET-45(b+)
  Vector type: Bacterial Expression
Growth in bacteria
  Bacterial resistance: Ampicillin, 100 μg/mL
  Growth temperature: 37°C
  Growth strain: DH5alpha
  Copy number: Low Copy
Gene/Insert
  Gene/Insert name: HMGB1
  Species: H. sapiens (human)
  Mutation: K184Rfs*44
  Entrez Gene: HMGB1 (a.k.a. HMG-1, HMG1, HMG3, SBP-1)
  Tag / fusion protein: mEGFP (N terminal on insert)
  Cloning method: Gibson Cloning
Terms and licenses: Academic/Nonprofit Terms; Industry Terms: Not Available to Industry
How to cite: pET-45b-mEGFP-HMGB1-K184Rfs was a gift from Denes Hnisz (Addgene plasmid # 194544 ; http://n2t.net/addgene:194544 ; RRID:Addgene_194544)
